>Addgene plasmid #123451 | TRBV16 | addgene full sequence | sequence record 245034 | Addgene NGS Result
TCGCGCGTTTCGGTGATGACGGTGAAAACCTCTGACACATGCAGCTCCCGGAGACGGTCACAGCTTGTCT
GTAAGCGGATGCCGGGAGCAGACAAGCCCGTCAGGGCGCGTCAGCGGGTGTTGGCGGGTGTCGGGGCTGG
CTTAACTATGCGGCATCAGAGCAGATTGTACTGAGAGTGCACCATATGCGGTGTGAAATACCGCACAGAT
GCGTAAGGAGAAAATACCGCATCAGGCGCCATTCGCCATTCAGGCTGCGCAACTGTTGGGAAGGGCGATC
GGTGCGGGCCTCTTCGCTATTACGCCAGCTGGCGAAAGGGGGATGTGCTGCAAGGCGATTAAGTTGGGTA
ACGCCAGGGTTTTCCCAGTCACGACGTTGTAAAACGACGGCCAGAGAATTCGAGCTCGGTACCTCGCGAA
TACATCTAGATGGGGATCCACCGGTCGCCACCATGAGCCCAATATTCACCTGCATCACAATCCTTTGTCT
GCTGGCTGCAGGTTCTCCTGGTGAAGAAGTCGCCCAGACTCCAAAACATCTTGTCAGAGGGGAAGGACAG
AAAGCAAAATTATATTGTGCCCCAATAAAAGGACACAGTTATGTTTTTTGGTACCAACAGGTCCTGAAAA
ACGAGTTCAAGTTCTTGATTTCCTTCCAGAATGAAAATGTCTTTGATGAAACAGGTATGCCCAAGGAAAG
ATTTTCAGCTAAGTGCCTCCCAAATTCACCCTGTAGCCTTGAGATCCAGGCTACGAAGCTTGAGGATTCA
GCAGTGTATGAGACCTAAGGTGGTGGTGGTTCTGGTTCTGGTTCTGGTGGTGGTTCTGGTGGTGGTCTCT
GAACCCTGACCCTGCCGTGTACCAGCTGAGAGACTCTAAATCCAGTGACAAGTCTGTCTGCCTATTCACC
GATTTTGATTCTCAAACAAATGTGTCACAAAGTAAGGATTCTGATGTGTATATCACAGACAAAACTGTGC
TAGACATGAGGTCTATGGACTTCAAGAGCAACAGTGCTGTGGCCTGGAGCAACAAATCTGACTTTGCATG
TGCAAACGCCTTCAACAACAGCATTATTCCAGAAGACACCTTCTTCCCCAGCCCAGAAAGTTCCTGTGAT
GTCAAGCTGGTCGAGAAAAGCTTTGAAACAGATACGAACCTAAACTTTCAAAACCTGTCAGTGATTGGGT
TCCGAATCCTCCTCCTGAAAGTGGCCGGGTTTAATCTGCTCATGACGCTGCGGCTGTGGTCCAGCTAAAG
CGGCCGCGTCGACAATCAAATCGGATCCCGGGCCCGTCGACTGCAGAGGCCTGCATGCAAGCTTGGTGTA
ATCATGGTCATAGCTGTTTCCTGTGTGAAATTGTTATCCGCTCACAATTCCACACAACATACGAGCCGGA
AGCATAAAGTGTAAAGCCTGGGGTGCCTAATGAGTGAGCTAACTCACATTAATTGCGTTGCGCTCACTGC
CCGCTTTCCAGTCGGGAAACCTGTCGTGCCAGCTGCATTAATGAATCGGCCAACGCGCGGGGAGAGGCGG
TTTGCGTATTGGGCGCTCTTCCGCTTCCTCGCTCACTGACTCGCTGCGCTCGGTCGTTCGGCTGCGGCGA
GCGGTATCAGCTCACTCAAAGGCGGTAATACGGTTATCCACAGAATCAGGGGATAACGCAGGAAAGAACA
TGTGAGCAAAAGGCCAGCAAAAGGCCAGGAACCGTAAAAAGGCCGCGTTGCTGGCGTTTTTCCATAGGCT
CCGCCCCCCTGACGAGCATCACAAAAATCGACGCTCAAGTCAGAGGTGGCGAAACCCGACAGGACTATAA
AGATACCAGGCGTTTCCCCCTGGAAGCTCCCTCGTGCGCTCTCCTGTTCCGACCCTGCCGCTTACCGGAT
ACCTGTCCGCCTTTCTCCCTTCGGGAAGCGTGGCGCTTTCTCATAGCTCACGCTGTAGGTATCTCAGTTC
GGTGTAGGTCGTTCGCTCCAAGCTGGGCTGTGTGCACGAACCCCCCGTTCAGCCCGACCGCTGCGCCTTA
TCCGGTAACTATCGTCTTGAGTCCAACCCGGTAAGACACGACTTATCGCCACTGGCAGCAGCCACTGGTA
ACAGGATTAGCAGAGCGAGGTATGTAGGCGGTGCTACAGAGTTCTTGAAGTGGTGGCCTAACTACGGCTA
CACTAGAAGAACAGTATTTGGTATCTGCGCTCTGCTGAAGCCAGTTACCTTCGGAAAAAGAGTTGGTAGC
TCTTGATCCGGCAAACAAACCACCGCTGGTAGCGGTGGTTTTTTTGTTTGCAAGCAGCAGATTACGCGCA
GAAAAAAAGGATCTCAAGAAGATCCTTTGATCTTTTCTACGGGGTCTGACGCTCAGTGGAACGAAAACTC
ACGTTAAGGGATTTTGGTCATGAGATTATCAAAAAGGATCTTCACCTAGATCCTTTTAAATTAAAAATGA
AGTTTTAAATCAAGCCCAATCTGAATAATGTTACAACCAATTAACCAATTCTGATTAGAAAAACTCATCG
AGCATCAAATGAAACTGCAATTTATTCATATCAGGATTATCAATACCATATTTTTGAAAAAGCCGTTTCT
GTAATGAAGGAGAAAACTCACCGAGGCAGTTCCATAGGATGGCAAGATCCTGGTATCGGTCTGCGATTCC
GACTCGTCCAACATCAATACAACCTATTAATTTCCCCTCGTCAAAAATAAGGTTATCAAGTGAGAAATCA
CCATGAGTGACGACTGAATCCGGTGAGAATGGCAAAAGTTTATGCATTTCTTTCCAGACTTGTTCAACAG
GCCAGCCATTACGCTCGTCATCAAAATCACTCGCATCAACCAAACCGTTATTCATTCGTGATTGCGCCTG
AGCGAGACGAAATACGCGATCGCTGTTAAAAGGACAATTACAAACAGGAATCGAATGCAACCGGCGCAGG
AACACTGCCAGCGCATCAACAATATTTTCACCTGAATCAGGATATTCTTCTAATACCTGGAATGCTGTTT
TTCCGGGGATCGCAGTGGTGAGTAACCATGCATCATCAGGAGTACGGATAAAATGCTTGATGGTCGGAAG
AGGCATAAATTCCGTCAGCCAGTTTAGTCTGACCATCTCATCTGTAACATCATTGGCAACGCTACCTTTG
CCATGTTTCAGAAACAACTCTGGCGCATCGGGCTTCCCATACAAGCGATAGATTGTCGCACCTGATTGCC
CGACATTATCGCGAGCCCATTTATACCCATATAAATCAGCATCCATGTTGGAATTTAATCGCGGCCTCGA
CGTTTCCCGTTGAATATGGCTCATAACACCCCTTGTATTACTGTTTATGTAAGCAGACAGTTTTATTGTT
CATGATGATATATTTTTATCTTGTGCAATGTAACATCAGAGATTTTGAGACACGGGCCAGAGCTGCA
Features (pLannotate 1.2.2; 11 found; start..end, strand, type, name):
    137..236     +  misc_feature   bom (fragment): basis of mobility region from pBR322
    242..399     -  CDS            lacZα (fragment): LacZα fragment of β-galactosidase; lacZ fragment
    483..779     +  CDS            TRBV23-1 (fragment): TVB23_HUMAN - Experimental evidence at protein level: Swiss-Prot protein existence level 1. Probable non-functional open reading frame (ORF) of V region of the variable domain of T cell receptor (TR) beta chain (PubMed:24600447). Non-functional ORF generally cannot participate to the synthesis of a productive T cell receptor (TR) chain due to altered V-(D)-J or switch recombination and/or splicing site (at mRNA level) and/or conserved amino acid change (protein level) (PubMed:9619395). Alpha-beta T cell receptors are antigen specific receptors which are essential to the immune response and are
    842..1255    +  CDS            TRAC: TRAC_HUMAN - Also known as TCRA. Experimental evidence at protein level: Swiss-Prot protein existence level 1. Constant region of T cell receptor (TR) alpha chain (PubMed:24600447). Alpha-beta T cell receptors are antigen specific receptors which are essential to the immune response and are present on the cell surface of T lymphocytes. Recognize peptide-major histocompatibility (MH) (pMH) complexes that are displayed by antigen presenting cells (APC), a prerequisite for efficient T cell adaptive immunity against pathogens (PubMed:25493333). Binding of alpha-beta TR to pMH complex initiates TR-
   1361..1377    -  protein_bind   lac operator: The lac repressor binds to the lac operator to inhibit transcription in E. coli. This inhibition can be relieved by adding lactose or isopropyl-β-D-thiogalactopyranoside (IPTG). lac repressor encoded by lacI
   1385..1415    -  promoter       lac promoter: promoter for the E. coli lac operon
   1430..1451    -  protein_bind   CAP binding site: CAP binding activates transcription in the presence of cAMP. E. coli catabolite activator protein
   1464..1556    -  CDS            lacI (fragment): lac repressor; lacI; The lac repressor binds to the lac operator to inhibit transcription in E. coli. This inhibition can be relieved by adding lactose or isopropyl-β-D-thiogalactopyranoside (IPTG).
   1739..2327    -  rep_origin     ori: high-copy-number ColE1/pMB1/pBR322/pUC origin of replication
   2505..3314    -  CDS            KanR: aminoglycoside phosphotransferase; aph(3')-Ia; confers resistance to kanamycin in bacteria or G418 (Geneticin®) in eukaryotes
   3421..35      +  CDS            rop (fragment) (across the origin): Rop protein, which maintains plasmids at low copy number; rop
