[The description below was written by a language model from this plasmid's Addgene catalogue record and pLannotate feature annotations shown in this document.]
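Description:
TRBV16 is a small (about 3.4 kb) cloning plasmid built on the pUC57-kanamycin backbone that carries a human T-cell receptor beta-chain variable gene segment, TRBV16, recorded as wild type. It is propagated in E. coli at high copy from the ColE1/pUC-type origin and selected with kanamycin through the aph(3')-Ia (KanR) gene. The rest of the backbone is typical pUC-derived material: a lac promoter with its operator and CAP binding site, fragments of lacZα and lacI, and remnants of the pBR322 bom and rop regions. Although the vector type is catalogued as bacterial expression, the annotation shows no dedicated expression cassette for the insert, and the plasmid is better understood as a storage and donor vector for a TCR part.

The automated annotation places two TCR-related coding features in the insert region, both in the forward orientation. The first, roughly 300 nt long, is labelled as a fragment of TRBV23-1 rather than TRBV16. This probably reflects a best database match to a related beta variable segment, so the catalogue name should be taken as the identity of the insert. The second, a short distance downstream, is a full match to TRAC, the constant region of the TCR alpha chain, which the catalogue fields do not mention. Why an alpha constant region sits beside a beta variable segment is not explained in the record. No mammalian promoter, tags or reporters are annotated.

The stated purpose is construction of TCRs, and the depositor notes Golden Gate as the cloning method. This suggests a modular building block from a library of V-segment plasmids, assembled with other TCR components into full-length receptors for studies of antigen specificity and functional avidity, such as against neoantigens.
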