Addgene plasmid #123451: TRBV16
Purpose: construction of TCR
Depositing lab: Catherine Wu. Depositing organization: Dana-Farber Cancer Institute. Publication: A cloning and expression system to probe T-cell receptor specificity and assess functional avidity to neoantigens. Hu Z, Anandappa AJ, Sun J, Kim J, Leet DE, Bozym DJ, Chen C, Williams L, Shukla SA, Zhang W, Tabbaa D, Steelman S, Olive O, Livak KJ, Kishi H, Muraguchi A, Guleria I, Stevens J, Lane WJ, Burkhardt UE, Fritsch EF, Neuberg D, Ott PA, Keskin DB, Hacohen N, Wu CJ. Blood. 2018 Nov 1;132(18):1911-1921. doi: 10.1182/blood-2018-04-843763. Epub 2018 Aug 27. PubMed 30150207.
Backbone
  Vector backbone: pUC57-kanamycin
  Vector type: Bacterial Expression
Growth in bacteria
  Bacterial resistance: Kanamycin, 50 μg/mL
  Growth temperature: 37°C
  Growth strain: DH5alpha
  Copy number: High Copy
Gene/Insert
  Gene/Insert name: TRBV16
  Species: H. sapiens (human)
  Mutation: WT
  Entrez Gene: TRBV16 (a.k.a. BV25S1J1.2, TCRB, TCRBV16S1, TCRBV25S1, TCRBV25S1A2PT)
  Cloning method: Unknown
Terms and licenses: Academic/Nonprofit Terms; Industry Terms: Not Available to Industry
Depositor comments: Cloning Method: Golden Gate.
How to cite: TRBV16 was a gift from Catherine Wu (Addgene plasmid # 123451 ; http://n2t.net/addgene:123451 ; RRID:Addgene_123451)
